Addgene plasmid #220810: pT7-NSP3SA11-P2A-C1C-EGFP
Purpose: Express separately the Rotavirus SA11 NSP3 protein and C1C-EGFP
Depositing lab: Alex Borodavka. Depositing organization: University of Cambridge.
Backbone
  Vector backbone: pT7
  Vector type: Other
Growth in bacteria
  Bacterial resistance: Ampicillin, 100 μg/mL
  Growth temperature: 37°C
  Growth strain: DH5alpha
  Copy number: High Copy
Gene/Insert
  Gene/Insert name: Rotavirus SA11 NSP3-P2A-C1C-EGFP
  Species: Rotavirus SA11
  Cloning method: Restriction Enzyme; 5′ cloning site Unknown (unknown if destroyed)
Terms and licenses: Academic/Nonprofit Terms; Industry Terms: Not Available to Industry
How to cite: pT7-NSP3SA11-P2A-C1C-EGFP was a gift from Alex Borodavka (Addgene plasmid # 220810 ; http://n2t.net/addgene:220810 ; RRID:Addgene_220810)
