[The description below was written by a language model from this plasmid's Addgene catalogue record and pLannotate feature annotations shown in this document.]
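Description:
pT7-NSP3SA11-P2A-C1C-EGFP is a 5.2 kb bacterial plasmid built on the pT7 backbone, in which a modified rotavirus SA11 gene segment is placed under a bacteriophage T7 RNA polymerase promoter. It is propagated in E. coli at high copy from a ColE1/pUC-type origin and selected with ampicillin through the β-lactamase gene. The feature table also picks up short remnants of tetracycline resistance, bom, rop, lacI and a pUC multiple cloning site, plus an SP6 promoter. All but the SP6 promoter are fragments, best read as backbone leftovers rather than functional elements.

The payload begins just downstream of the T7 promoter with the full NSP3 coding sequence, the rotavirus protein that binds the conserved 3' end of viral mRNAs and engages eIF4G to promote their translation. According to the insert name it is followed by a P2A self-cleaving peptide, which presumably lies in the short unannotated gap after NSP3, and then by C1C-EGFP. The annotation software matched the C1C portion to a fragment of the human CARD-domain protein CARD17, a caspase-1 regulator, fused directly to EGFP; the record does not otherwise define C1C. Ribosomal skipping at P2A lets one transcript yield NSP3 and the fluorescent fusion as separate proteins, as the stated purpose indicates.

Downstream, a hepatitis delta virus ribozyme and a T7 terminator follow the open reading frame. The ribozyme self-cleaves to give the transcript a precise 3' end. This T7 promoter/ribozyme layout is characteristic of plasmid-based rotavirus reverse genetics, suggesting use in recovering reporter-expressing recombinant virus, although the record does not state this explicitly.
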