Features (pLannotate 1.2.2; 16 found; start..end, strand, type, name):
     56..74      +  promoter       T7 promoter: promoter for bacteriophage T7 RNA polymerase
     98..1042    +  CDS            NSP3_ROTS4: Experimental evidence at protein level: Swiss-Prot protein existence level 1. Plays an important role in stimulating the translation of viral mRNAs. These mRNAs are capped but not polyadenylated, instead terminating in a conserved sequence 'GACC' at the 3' that is recognized by NSP3, which competes with host PABPC1 for EIF4G1 binding. The interaction between NSP3 and host EIF4G1 stabilizes the EIF4E-EIF4G1 interaction, thereby facilitating the initiation of capped mRNA translation. From Rotavirus A (strain RVA/SA11-4F/G3P6[1]) (RV-A) (Simian Agent 11 (strain 4F)).
   1109..1378    +  CDS            CARD17 (fragment): CAR17_HUMAN - Also known as INCA. Experimental evidence at protein level: Swiss-Prot protein existence level 1. Regulator of procaspase-1/CASP1 activation implicated in the regulation of the proteolytic maturation of pro-IL-1beta/IL1B and its release during inflammation. Inhibits the release of IL1B in response to LPS in monocytes. However, unlike CASP1, do not induce NF-kappa-B activation. From Homo sapiens (Human).
   1379..2095    +  CDS            EGFP: the original enhanced GFP (Yang et al., 1996) mammalian codon-optimized
   2225..2316    +  ncRNA          HDV ribozyme: Accession: RF00094 - Hepatitis delta virus ribozyme
   2331..2380    +  CDS            SET1 (fragment): solubility-enhancement tag derived from T7 phage gene 10B
   2388..2435    +  terminator     T7 terminator: transcription terminator for bacteriophage T7 RNA polymerase
   2464..2498    +  misc_feature   MCS (fragment): pUC18/19 multiple cloning site
   2503..2521    -  promoter       SP6 promoter: promoter for bacteriophage SP6 RNA polymerase
   2749..3024    +  CDS            TcR (fragment): tetracycline efflux protein; tet; confers resistance to tetracycline
   3025..3073    -  misc_feature   bom (fragment): basis of mobility region from pBR322
   3175..3210    -  CDS            rop (fragment): Rop protein, which maintains plasmids at low copy number; rop
   3305..3409    +  promoter       AmpR promoter: bla
   3410..4270    +  CDS            AmpR: β-lactamase; bla; confers resistance to ampicillin, carbenicillin, and related antibiotics
   4441..5029    +  rep_origin     ori: high-copy-number ColE1/pMB1/pBR322/pUC origin of replication
   5212..36      +  CDS            lacI (fragment) (across the origin): lac repressor; lacI; The lac repressor binds to the lac operator to inhibit transcription in E. coli. This inhibition can be relieved by adding lactose or isopropyl-β-D-thiogalactopyranoside (IPTG).
>Addgene plasmid #220810 | pT7-NSP3SA11-P2A-C1C-EGFP | addgene full sequence | sequence record 443924 | Addgene NGS Result
GCCTCTCCCCGCGCGTTGGCCGATTCATTAATGCAGGGGGATATCGATCCCGGGTTAATACGACTCACTA
TAGGCATTTAATGCTTTTCAGTGGTTGATGCTCAAGATGGAGTCTACGCAACAGATGGCCGTCTCAATTA
TTAACTCTTCTTTTGAAGCTGCAGTTGTAGCTGCAACCTCAGCTCTTGAGAATATGGGAATAGAATATGA
TTATCAGGATATATATTCTAGAGTAAAGAATAAATTTGATTTTGTGATGGACGATTCTGGTGTTAAAAAT
AATCTGATTGGTAAAGCAATAACTATTGATCAAGCTTTGAATAATAAATTTGGATCTGCTATAAGAAATA
GAAACTGGCTTGCTGATACTTCTAGAGCAGCTAAATTAGATGAGGATGTAAACAAACTAAGAATGATGTT
ATCATCAAAAGGAATTGATCAAAAAATGAGAGTTTTAAACGCATGCTTCAGTGTAAAAAGAATACCTGGA
AAATCATCATCTATTATTAAATGCACAAAATTGATGCGTGATAAATTGGAACGTGGTGAAGTTGAAGTGG
ATGATTCATTTGTGGATGAAAAAATGGAAGTGGATACCATTGACTGGAAATCGCGCTATGAGCAATTGGA
GCAAAGGTTTGAATCATTGAAATCCAGGGTAAATGAAAAATATAATAATTGGGTGTTGAAAGCAAGAAAA
ATGAATGAAAATATGCATTCTCTTCAAAATGTCATCTCTCAACAGCAAGCACATATAGCTGAGCTTCAAG
TGTACAATAATAAACTAGAACGTGATTTGCAAAATAAAATTGGATCCCTTACTTCTTCGATTGAATGGTA
TTTAAGATCAATGGAATTAGACCCTGAAATAAAGGCAGACATTGAACAGCAAATTAACTCAATTGATGCG
ATAAATCCATTGCACGCTTTTGATGACTTAGAATCAGTAATACGTAATTTGATATCTGATTATGACAAAT
TATTCCTTATGTTCAAAGGATTAATACAGAGATGTAATTATCAATATTCATTTGGTTGCGAAGGAAGCGG
AGCGACCAACTTTAGCCTGCTGAAACAGGCGGGCGATGTGGAAGAAAACCCGGGCCCGGCCGACAAGGTC
CTGAAGGAGAAGAGAAAGCTGTTTATCCGTTCCATGGGTGAAGGTACAATAAATGGCTTACTGGATGAAT
TATTACAGACAAGGGTGCTGAACAAGGAAGAGATGGAGAAAGTAAAACGTGAAAATGCTACAGTTATGGA
TAAGACCCGAGCTTTGATTGACTCCGTTATTCCGAAAGGGGCACAGGCATGCCAAATTTGCATCACATAC
ATTTGTGAAGAAGACAGTTACCTGGCAGGGACGCTGGGACTCTCAGCAGTGAGCAAGGGCGAGGAGCTGT
TCACCGGGGTGGTGCCCATCCTGGTCGAGCTGGACGGCGACGTAAACGGCCACAAGTTCAGCGTGTCCGG
CGAGGGCGAGGGCGATGCCACCTACGGCAAGCTGACCCTGAAGTTCATCTGCACCACCGGCAAGCTGCCC
GTGCCCTGGCCCACCCTCGTGACCACCCTGACCTACGGCGTGCAGTGCTTCAGCCGCTACCCCGACCACA
TGAAGCAGCACGACTTCTTCAAGTCCGCCATGCCCGAAGGCTACGTCCAGGAGCGCACCATCTTCTTCAA
GGACGACGGCAACTACAAGACCCGCGCCGAGGTGAAGTTCGAGGGCGACACCCTGGTGAACCGCATCGAG
CTGAAGGGCATCGACTTCAAGGAGGACGGCAACATCCTGGGGCACAAGCTGGAGTACAACTACAACAGCC
ACAACGTCTATATCATGGCCGACAAGCAGAAGAACGGCATCAAGGTGAACTTCAAGATCCGCCACAACAT
CGAGGACGGCAGCGTGCAGCTCGCCGACCACTACCAGCAGAACACCCCCATCGGCGACGGCCCCGTGCTG
CTGCCCGACAACCACTACCTGAGCACCCAGTCCGCCCTGAGCAAAGACCCCAACGAGAAGCGCGATCACA
TGGTCCTGCTGGAGTTCGTGACCGCCGCCGGGATCACTCTCGGCATGGACGAGCTGTACAAGTAACCATT
TTGATACATGTTGAACAATCAAATACAGTGTTAGTATGTTGTCATCTATGCATAACCCTCTATGAGCACA
ATAGTTAAAAGCTAACACTGTCAAAAACCTAAATGGCTATAGGGGCGTTATGTGGCCGGGTCGGCATGGC
ATCTCCACCTCCTCGCGGTCCGACCTGGGCATCCGAAGGAGGACGTCGTCCACTCGGATGGCTAAGGGAG
AGCTCAAAAAAAAGGATCCGGCTGCTAACAAAGCCCGAAAGGAAGCTGAGTTGGCTGCTGCCACCGCTGA
GCAATAACTAGCATAACCCCTTGGGGCCTCTAAACGGGTCTTGAGGGGTTTTTTGCTGAAAGGAGGAACT
ATATCCGGATCGAGATCCTCTAGAGTCGACCTGCAGGCATGCAAGCTTGTATTCTATAGTGTCACCTAAA
TCGTATGTGTATGATACATAAGGTTATGTATTAATTGTAGCCGCGTTCTAACGACAATATGTACAAGCCT
AATTGTGTAGCATCTGGCTTACTGAAGCAGACCCTATCATCTCTCTCGTAAACTGCCGTCAGAGTCGGTT
TGGTTGGACGAACCTTCTGAGTTTCTGGTAACGCCGTCCCGCACCCGGAAATGGTCAGCGAACCAATCAG
CAGGGTCATCGCTAGCCAGATCCTCTACGCCGGACGCATCGTGGCCGGCATCACCGGCGCCACAGGTGCG
GTTGCTGGCGCCTATATCGCCGACATCACCGATGGGGAAGATCGGGCTCGCCACTTCGGGCTCATGAGCG
CTTGTTTCGGCGTGGGTATGGTGGCAGGCCCCGTGGCCGGGGGACTGTTGGGCGCCATCTCCTTGCACCA
TTCCTTGCGGCGGCGGTGCTCAACGGCCTCAACCTACTACTGGGCTGCTTCTTAATGCAGGAGTCGCATA
AGGGAGAGCGTCGAATGGTGCACTCTCAGTACAATCTGCTCTGATGCCGCATAGTTAAGCCAGCCCCGAC
ACCCGCCAACACCCGCTGACGCGCCCTGACGGGCTTGTCTGCTCCCGGCATCCGCTTACAGACAAGCTGT
GACCGTCTCCGGGAGCTGCATGTGTCAGAGGTTTTCACCGTCATCACCGAAACGCGCGAGACGAAAGGGC
CTCGTGATACGCCTATTTTTATAGGTTAATGTCATGATAATAATGGTTTCTTAGACGTCAGGTGGCACTT
TTCGGGGAAATGTGCGCGGAACCCCTATTTGTTTATTTTTCTAAATACATTCAAATATGTATCCGCTCAT
GAGACAATAACCCTGATAAATGCTTCAATAATATTGAAAAAGGAAGAGTATGAGTATTCAACATTTCCGT
GTCGCCCTTATTCCCTTTTTTGCGGCATTTTGCCTTCCTGTTTTTGCTCACCCAGAAACGCTGGTGAAAG
TAAAAGATGCTGAAGATCAGTTGGGTGCACGAGTGGGTTACATCGAACTGGATCTCAACAGCGGTAAGAT
CCTTGAGAGTTTTCGCCCCGAAGAACGTTTTCCAATGATGAGCACTTTTAAAGTTCTGCTATGTGGCGCG
GTATTATCCCGTATTGACGCCGGGCAAGAGCAACTCGGTCGCCGCATACACTATTCTCAGAATGACTTGG
TTGAGTACTCACCAGTCACAGAAAAGCATCTTACGGATGGCATGACAGTAAGAGAATTATGCAGTGCTGC
CATAACCATGAGTGATAACACTGCGGCCAACTTACTTCTGACAACGATCGGAGGACCGAAGGAGCTAACC
GCTTTTTTGCACAACATGGGGGATCATGTAACTCGCCTTGATCGTTGGGAACCGGAGCTGAATGAAGCCA
TACCAAACGACGAGCGTGACACCACGATGCCTGTAGCAATGGCAACAACGTTGCGCAAACTATTAACTGG
CGAACTACTTACTCTAGCTTCCCGGCAACAATTAATAGACTGGATGGAGGCGGATAAAGTTGCAGGACCA
CTTCTGCGCTCGGCCCTTCCGGCTGGCTGGTTTATTGCTGATAAATCTGGAGCCGGTGAGCGTGGGTCTC
GCGGTATCATTGCAGCACTGGGGCCAGATGGTAAGCCCTCCCGTATCGTAGTTATCTACACGACGGGGAG
TCAGGCAACTATGGATGAACGAAATAGACAGATCGCTGAGATAGGTGCCTCACTGATTAAGCATTGGTAA
CTGTCAGACCAAGTTTACTCATATATACTTTAGATTGATTTAAAACTTCATTTTTAATTTAAAAGGATCT
AGGTGAAGATCCTTTTTGATAATCTCATGACCAAAATCCCTTAACGTGAGTTTTCGTTCCACTGAGCGTC
AGACCCCGTAGAAAAGATCAAAGGATCTTCTTGAGATCCTTTTTTTCTGCGCGTAATCTGCTGCTTGCAA
ACAAAAAAACCACCGCTACCAGCGGTGGTTTGTTTGCCGGATCAAGAGCTACCAACTCTTTTTCCGAAGG
TAACTGGCTTCAGCAGAGCGCAGATACCAAATACTGTTCTTCTAGTGTAGCCGTAGTTAGGCCACCACTT
CAAGAACTCTGTAGCACCGCCTACATACCTCGCTCTGCTAATCCTGTTACCAGTGGCTGCTGCCAGTGGC
GATAAGTCGTGTCTTACCGGGTTGGACTCAAGACGATAGTTACCGGATAAGGCGCAGCGGTCGGGCTGAA
CGGGGGGTTCGTGCACACAGCCCAGCTTGGAGCGAACGACCTACACCGAACTGAGATACCTACAGCGTGA
GCTATGAGAAAGCGCCACGCTTCCCGAAGGGAGAAAGGCGGACAGGTATCCGGTAAGCGGCAGGGTCGGA
ACAGGAGAGCGCACGAGGGAGCTTCCAGGGGGAAACGCCTGGTATCTTTATAGTCCTGTCGGGTTTCGCC
ACCTCTGACTTGAGCGTCGATTTTTGTGATGCTCGTCAGGGGGGCGGAGCCTATGGAAAAACGCCAGCAA
CGCGGCCTTTTTACGGTTCCTGGCCTTTTGCTGGCCTTTTGCTCACATGTTCTTTCCTGCGTTATCCCCT
GATTCTGTGGATAACCGTATTACCGCCTTTGAGTGAGCTGATACCGCTCGCCGCAGCCGAACGACCGAGC
GCAGCGAGTCAGTGAGCGAGGAAGCGGAAGAGCGCCCAATACGCAAACC
